>Addgene plasmid #117993 | pESC/mCitrine/erg3-mCherry | addgene full sequence | sequence record 237531 | Addgene NGS Result
TCTTGAAGTTCACCTTGATGCCGTTCTTCTGCTTGTCGGCCATGATATAGACGTTGTGGCTGTTGTAGTT
GTACTCCAGCTTGTGCCCCAGGATGTTGCCGTCCTCCTTGAAGTCGATGCCCTTCAGCTCGATGCGGTTC
ACCAGGGTGTCGCCCTCGAACTTCACCTCGGCGCGGGTCTTGTAGTTGCCGTCGTCCTTGAAGAAGATGG
TGCGCTCCTGGACGTAGCCTTCGGGCATGGCGGACTTGAAGAAGTCGTGCTGCTTCATGTGGTCGGGGTA
GCGGGCGAAGCACATCAGGCCGTAGCCGAAGGTGGTCACGAGGGTGGGCCAGGGCACGGGCAGCTTGCCG
GTGGTGCAGATGAACTTCAGGGTCAGCTTGCCGTAGGTGGCATCGCCCTCGCCCTCGCCGGACACGCTGA
ACTTGTGGCCGTTTACGTCGCCGTCCAGCTCGACCAGGATGGGCACCACCCCGGTGAACATCTCCTCGCC
CTTGCTCACCATTGAGGGATCCGGGGTTTTTTCTCCTTGACGTTAAAGTATAGAGGTATATTAACAATTT
TTTGTTGATACTTTTATTACATTTGAATAAGAAGTAATACAAACCGAAAATGTTGAAAGTATTAGTTAAA
GTGGTTATGCAGTTTTTGCATTTATATATCTGTTAATAGATCAAAAATCATCGCTTCGCTGATTAATTAC
CCCAGAAATAAGGCTAAAAAACTAATCGCATTATCATCCTATGGTTGTTAATTTGATTCGTTCATTTGAA
GGTTTGTGGGGCCAGGTTACTGCCAATTTTTCCTCTTCATAACCATAAAAGCTAGTATTGTAGAATCTTT
ATTGTTCGGAGCAGTGCGGCGCGAGGCACATCTGCGTTTCAGGAACGCGACCGGTGAAGACGAGGACGCA
CGGAGGAGAGTCTTCCTTCGGAGGGCTGTCACCCGCTCGGCGGCTTCTAATCCGTACTTCAATATAGCAA
TGAGCAGTTAAGCGTATTACTGAAAGTTCCAAAGAGAAGGTTTTTTTAGGCTAAGATAATGGGGCTCTTT
ACATTTCCACAACATATAAGTAAGATTAGATATGGATATGTATATGGATATGTATATGGTGGTAATGCCA
TGTAATATGATTATTAAACTTCTTTGCGTCCATCCAAAAAAAAAGTAAGAATTTTTGAAAATTCGAATTC
AACCCTCACTAAAGGGCGGCCATGGATTTGGTCTTAGAAGTCGCTGACCATTATGTCTTAGACGACTTGT
ACGCTAAAGTTCTGCCCGCTTCGTTGGCAGCCAATATTCCTGTCAAGTGGCAGAAATTGCTAGGGTTGAA
CAGTGGGTTCAGCAATTCTACGATTTTGCAGGAGACTTTGAACTCCAAGAATGCCGTCAAAGAATGTAGA
AGGTTCTACGGGCAGGTGCCATTCCTGTTTGATATGTCGACGACGTCTTTTGCATCGCTATTGCCTCGTT
CCAGCATCTTGAGAGAATTCCTCTCACTATGGGTTATTGTTACGATCTTTGGTTTACTACTTTACTTATT
CACGGCTAGTCTCAGCTACGTGTTTGTGTTTGACAAGTCGATTTTCAACCATCCTCGTTACTTGAAAAAC
CAAATGGCAATGGAAATCAAGTTGGCAGTCAGTGCTATCCCATGGATGTCGATGTTGACCGCTCCATGGT
TTGTTATGGAATTGAACGGCCATTCTAAACTATACATGAAGATTGATTATGAAAACCACGGTGTAAGGAA
GCTCATTATCGAGTACTTCACTTTCATCTTTTTCACTGATTGCGGTGTGTATTTAGCGCACAGATGGTTG
CATTGGCCAAGGGTCTACCGTGCTCTGCACAAGCCTCATCACAAGTGGCTGGTCTGCACACCTTTCGCAT
CTCATTCTTTCCATCCTGTAGACGGGTTTTTGCAATCCATCTCGTACCACATCTACCCATTGATTCTGCC
GTTACACAAGGTTTCTTATTTGATTCTGTTCACTTTTGTTAACTTTTGGACTGTTATGATTCATGACGGT
CAATACCTATCAAACAATCCTGCCGTCAACGGTACTGCCTGCCACACGGTTCACCATCTATATTTCAACT
ACAACTACGGTCAATTCACCACTTTGTGGGACAGACTAGGGGGTTCTTACCGTAGACCAGATGACTCATT
GTTTGATCCTAAGTTAAGAGATGCTAAGGAGACCTGGGACGCTCAAGTTAAGGAAGTTGAACATTTCATC
AAGGAGGTCGAAGGTGATGATAATGATAGAATCTATGAAAACGACCCAAATACCAAGAAGAACAACGGAG
GTGGTGGATCTGTGAGCAAGGGCGAGGAGGATAACATGGCCATCATCAAGGAGTTCATGCGCTTCAAGGT
GCACATGGAGGGCTCCGTGAACGGCCACGAGTTCGAGATCGAGGGCGAGGGCGAGGGCCGCCCCTACGAG
GGCACCCAGACCGCCAAGCTGAAGGTGACCAAGGGTGGCCCCCTGCCCTTCGCCTGGGACATCCTGTCCC
CTCAGTTCATGTACGGCTCCAAGGCCTACGTGAAGCACCCCGCCGACATCCCCGACTACTTGAAGCTGTC
CTTCCCCGAGGGCTTCAAGTGGGAGCGCGTGATGAACTTCGAGGACGGCGGCGTGGTGACCGTGACCCAG
GACTCCTCCCTGCAGGACGGCGAGTTCATCTACAAGGTGAAGCTGCGCGGCACCAACTTCCCCTCCGACG
GCCCCGTAATGCAGAAGAAGACCATGGGCTGGGAGGCCTCCTCCGAGCGGATGTACCCCGAGGACGGCGC
CCTGAAGGGCGAGATCAAGCAGAGGCTGAAGCTGAAGGACGGCGGCCACTACGACGCTGAGGTCAAGACC
ACCTACAAGGCCAAGAAGCCCGTGCAGCTGCCCGGCGCCTACAACGTCAACATCAAGTTGGACATCACCT
CCCACAACGAGGACTACACCATCGTGGAACAGTACGAACGCGCCGAGGGCCGCCACTCCACCGGCGGCAT
GGACGAGCTGTACAAGTAATTCGCCAGAGGTTTGGTCAAGTCTCCAATCAAGGTTGTCGGCTTGTCTACC
TTGCCAGAAATTTACGAAAAGATGGAAAAGGGTCAAATCGTTGGTAGATACGTTGTTGACACTTCTAAAT
AAGCGAATTTCTTATGATTTATGATTTTTATTATTAAATAAGTTATAAAAAAAATAAGTGTATACAAATT
TTAAAGTGACTCTTAGGTTTTAAAACGAAAATTCTTATTCTTGAGTAACTCTTTCCTGTAGGTCAGGTTG
CTTTCTCAGGTATAGCATGAGGTCGCTCCAATTCAGCTGGCGTAATAGCGAAGAGGCCCGCACCGATCGC
CCTTCCCAACAGTTGCGCAGCCTGAATGGCGAATGG
[124 nt withheld, positions 3397-3520]
C
[91 nt withheld, positions 3522-3612]
A
[49 nt withheld, positions 3614-3662]
CCTTTGACGTTGGAGTCCACGTTCTTT
[37 nt withheld, positions 3690-3726]
ACCCTATCTCGGTCTATTCTTTTGATTTATAAGGGATTTTGCCGATTTCGGCCTATTGGTTAAAAAATGA
GCTGATTTAACAAAAATTTAACGCGAATTTTAACAAAATATTAACGCTTACAATTTCCTGATGCGGTATT
TTCTCCTTACGCATCTGTGCGGTATTTCACACCGCATAGGGTAATAACTGATATAATTAAATTGAAGCTC
TAATTTGTGAGTTTAGTATACATGCATTTACTTATAATACAGTTTTTTAGTTTTGCTGGCCGCATCTTCT
CAAATATGCTTCCCAGCCTGCTTTTCTGTAACGTTCACCCTCTACCTTAGCATCCCTTCCCTTTGCAAAT
AGTCCTCTTCCAACAATAATAATGTCAGATCCTGTAGAGACCACATCATCCACGGTTCTATACTGTTGAC
CCAATGCGTCTCCCTTGTCATCTAAACCCACACCGGGTGTCATAATCAACCAATCGTAACCTTCATCTCT
TCCACCCATGTCTCTTTGAGCAATAAAGCCGATAACAAAATCTTTGTCGCTCTTCGCAATGTCAACAGTA
CCCTTAGTATATTCTCCAGTAGATAGGGAGCCCTTGCATGACAATTCTGCTAACATCAAAAGGCCTCTAG
GTTCCTTTGTTACTTCTTCTGCCGCCTGCTTCAAACCGCTAACAATACCTGGGCCCACCACACCGTGTGC
ATTCGTAATGTCTGCCCATTCTGCTATTCTGTATACACCCGCAGAGTACTGCAATTTGACTGTATTACCA
ATGTCAGCAAATTTTCTGTCTTCGAAGAGTAAAAAATTGTACTTGGCGGATAATGCCTTTAGCGGCTTAA
CTGTGCCCTCCATGGAAAAATCAGTCAAGATATCCACATGTGTTTTTAGTAAACAAATTTTGGGACCTAA
TGCTTCAACTAACTCCAGTAATTCCTTGGTGGTACGAACATCCAATGAAGCACACAAGTTTGTTTGCTTT
TCGTGCATGATATTAAATAGCTTGGCAGCAACAGGACTAGGATGAGTAGCAGCACGTTCCTTATATGTAG
CTTTCGACATGATTTATCTTCGTTTCCTGCAGGTTTTTGTTCTGTGCAGTTGGGTTAAGAATACTGGGCA
ATTTCATGTTTCTTCAACACTACATATGCGTATATATACCAATCTAAGTCTGTGCTCCTTCCTTCGTTCT
TCCTTCTGTTCGGAGATTACCGAATCAAAAAAATTTCAAGGAAACCGAAATCAAAAAAAAGAATAAAAAA
AAAATGATGAATTGAAAAGGTGGTATGGTGCACTCTCAGTACAATCTGCTCTGATGCCGCATAGTTAAGC
CAGCCCCGACACCCGCCAACACCCGCTGACGCGCCCTGACGGGCTTGTCTGCTCCCGGCATCCGCTTACA
GACAAGCTGTGACCGTCTCCGGGAGCTGCATGTGTCAGAGGTTTTCACCGTCATCACCGAAACGCGCGAG
ACGAAAGGGCCTCGTGATACGCCTATTTTTATAGGTTAATGTCATGATAATAATGGTTTCTTAGTATGAT
CCAATATCAAAGGAAATGATAGCATTGAAGGATGAGACTAATCCAATTGAGGAGTGGCAGCATATAGAAC
AGCTAAAGGGTAGTGCTGAAGGAAGCATACGATACCCCGCATGGAATGGGATAATATCACAGGAGGTACT
AGACTACCTTTCATCCTACATAAATAGACGCATATAAGTACGCATTTAAGCATAAACACGCACTATGCCG
TTCTTCTCATGTATATATATATACAGGCAACACGCAGATATAGGTGCGACGTGAACAGTGAGCTGTATGT
GCGCAGCTCGCGTTGCATTTTCGGAAGCGCTCGTTTTCGGAAACGCTTTGAAGTTCCTATTCCGAAGTTC
CTATTCTCTAGAAAGTATAGGAACTTCAGAGCGCTTTTGAAAACCAAAAGCGCTCTGAAGACGCACTTTC
AAAAAACCAAAAACGCACCGGACTGTAACGAGCTACTAAAATATTGCGAATACCGCTTCCACAAACATTG
CTCAAAAGTATCTCTTTGCTATATATCTCTGTGCTATATCCCTATATAACCTACCCATCCACCTTTCGCT
CCTTGAACTTGCATCTAAACTCGACCTCTACATTTTTTATGTTTATCTCTAGTATTACTCTTTAGACAAA
AAAATTGTAGTAAGAACTATTCATAGAGTGAATCGAAAACAATACGAAAATGTAAACATTTCCTATACGT
AGTATATAGAGACAAAATAGAAGAAACCGTTCATAATTTTCTGACCAATGAAGAATCATCAACGCTATCA
CTTTCTGTTCACAAAGTATGCGCAATCCACATCGGTATAGAATATAATCGGGGATGCCTTTATCTTGAAA
AAATGCACCCGCAGCTTCGCTAGTAATCAGTAAACGCGGGAAGTGGAGTCAGGCTTTTTTTATGGAAGAG
AAAATAGACACCAAAGTAGCCTTCTTCTAACCTTAACGGACCTACAGTGCAAAAAGTTATCAAGAGACTG
CATTATAGAGCGCACAAAGGAGAAAAAAAGTAATCTAAGATGCTTTGTTAGAAAAATAGCGCTCTCGGGA
TGCATTTTTGTAGAACAAAAAAGAAGTATAGATTCTTTGTTGGTAAAATAGCGCTCTCGCGTTGCATTTC
TGTTCTGTAAAAATGCAGCTCAGATTCTTTGTTTGAAAAATTAGCGCTCTCGCGTTGCATTTTTGTTTTA
CAAAAATGAAGCACAGATTCTTCGTTGGTAAAATAGCGCTTTCGCGTTGCATTTCTGTTCTGTAAAAATG
CAGCTCAGATTCTTTGTTTGAAAAATTAGCGCTCTCGCGTTGCATTTTTGTTCTACAAAATGAAGCACAG
ATGCTTCGTTCAGGTGGCACTTTTCGGGGAAATGTGCGCGGAACCCCTATTTGTTTATTTTTCTAAATAC
ATTCAAATATGTATCCGCTCATGAGACAATAACCCTGATAAATGCTTCAATAATATTGAAAAAGGAAGAG
TATGAGTATTCAACATTTCCGTGTCGCCCTTATTCCCTTTTTTGCGGCATTTTGCCTTCCTGTTTTTGCT
CACCCAGAAACGCTGGTGAAAGTAAAAGATGCTGAAGATCAGTTGGGTGCACGAGTGGGTTACATCGAAC
TGGATCTCAACAGCGGTAAGATCCTTGAGAGTTTTCGCCCCGAAGAACGTTTTCCAATGATGAGCACTTT
TAAAGTTCTGCTATGTGGCGCGGTATTATCCCGTATTGACGCCGGGCAAGAGCAACTCGGTCGCCGCATA
CACTATTCTCAGAATGACTTGGTTGAGTACTCACCAGTCACAGAAAAGCATCTTACGGATGGCATGACAG
TAAGAGAATTATGCAGTGCTGCCATAACCATGAGTGATAACACTGCGGCCAACTTACTTCTGACAACGAT
CGGAGGACCGAAGGAGCTAACCGCTTTTTTGCACAACATGGGGGATCATGTAACTCGCCTTGATCGTTGG
GAACCGGAGCTGAATGAAGCCATACCAAACGACGAGCGTGACACCACGATGCCTGTAGCAATGGCAACAA
CGTTGCGCAAACTATTAACTGGCGAACTACTTACTCTAGCTTCCCGGCAACAATTAATAGACTGGATGGA
GGCGGATAAAGTTGCAGGACCACTTCTGCGCTCGGCCCTTCCGGCTGGCTGGTTTATTGCTGATAAATCT
GGAGCCGGTGAGCGTGGGTCTCGCGGTATCATTGCAGCACTGGGGCCAGATGGTAAGCCCTCCCGTATCG
TAGTTATCTACACGACGGGGAGTCAGGCAACTATGGATGAACGAAATAGACAGATCGCTGAGATAGGTGC
CTCACTGATTAAGCATTGGTAACTGTCAGACCAAGTTTACTCATATATACTTTAGATTGATTTAAAACTT
CATTTTTAATTTAAAAGGATCTAGGTGAAGATCCTTTTTGATAATCTCATGACCAAAATCCCTTAACGTG
AGTTTTCGTTCCACTGAGCGTCAGACCCCGTAGAAAAGATCAAAGGATCTTCTTGAGATCCTTTTTTTCT
GCGCGTAATCTGCTGCTTGCAAACAAAAAAACCACCGCTACCAGCGGTGGTTTGTTTGCCGGATCAAGAG
CTACCAACTCTTTTTCCGAAGGTAACTGGCTTCAGCAGAGCGCAGATACCAAATACTGTTCTTCTAGTGT
AGCCGTAGTTAGGCCACCACTTCAAGAACTCTGTAGCACCGCCTACATACCTCGCTCTGCTAATCCTGTT
ACCAGTGGCTGCTGCCAGTGGCGATAAGTCGTGTCTTACCGGGTTGGACTCAAGACGATAGTTACCGGAT
AAGGCGCAGCGGTCGGGCTGAACGGGGGGTTCGTGCACACAGCCCAGCTTGGAGCGAACGACCTACACCG
AACTGAGATACCTACAGCGTGAGCTATGAGAAAGCGCCACGCTTCCCGAAGGGAGAAAGGCGGACAGGTA
TCCGGTAAGCGGCAGGGTCGGAACAGGAGAGCGCACGAGGGAGCTTCCAGGGGGAAACGCCTGGTATCTT
TATAGTCCTGTCGGGTTTCGCCACCTCTGACTTGAGCGTCGATTTTTGTGATGCTCGTCAGGGGGGCGGA
GCCTATGGAAAAACGCCAGCAACGCGGCCTTTTTACGGTTCCTGGCCTTTTGCTGGCCTTTTGCTCACAT
GTTCTTTCCTGCGTTATCCCCTGATTCTGTGGATAACCGTATTACCGCCTTTGAGTGAGCTGATACCGCT
CGCCGCAGCCGAACGACCGAGCGCAGCGAGTCAGTGAGCGAGGAAGCGGAAGAGCGCCCAATACGCAAAC
CGCCTCTCCCCGCGCGTTGGCCGATTCATTAATGCAGCTGGATCTTCGAGCGTCCCAAAACCTTCTCAAG
CAAGGTTTTCAGTATAATGTTACATGCGTACACGCGTCTGTACAGAAAAAAAAGAAAAATTTGAAATATA
AATAACGTTCTTAATACTAACATAACTATAAAAAAATAAATAGGGACCTAGACTTCAGGTTGTCTAACTC
CTTCCTTTTCGGTTAGAGCGGATCTTAGCTAGCCGCGGTACCAAGCTTACTCGAGCTACTTGTACAGCTC
GTCCATGCCGAGAGTGATCCCGGCGGCGGTCACGAACTCCAGCAGGACCATGTGATCGCGCTTCTCGTTG
GGGTCTTTGCTCAGCTTGGACTGGTAGCTCAGGTAGTGGTTGTCGGGCAGCAGCACGGGGCCGTCGCCGA
TGGGGGTGTTCTGCTGGTAGTGGTCGGCGAGCTGCACGCTGCCGTCCTCGATGTTGTGGCGGA
Features (pLannotate 1.2.2; 19 found; start..end, strand, type, name):
    516..1180    -  promoter       GAL1,10 promoter: GAL1 and GAL10 genes of S. cerevisiae; divergent inducible promoter, regulated by Gal4
   1212..2306    +  CDS            ERG3: ERG3_YEAST - Also known as PSO6, SYR1. Experimental evidence at protein level: Swiss-Prot protein existence level 1. Catalyzes the introduction of a C-5 double bond in the B ring of ergosterol. May contribute to the regulation of ergosterol biosynthesis. From Saccharomyces cerevisiae (strain ATCC 204508 / S288c) (Baker's yeast).
   2322..3028    +  CDS            mCherry (fragment): monomeric derivative of DsRed fluorescent protein (Shaner et al., 2004) mammalian codon-optimized
   3030..3149    +  CDS            ADH1 (fragment): ADH1_YEAST - Also known as ADC1. Experimental evidence at protein level: Swiss-Prot protein existence level 1. This isozyme preferentially catalyzes the conversion of primary unbranched alcohols to their corresponding aldehydes. Also shows activity toward secondary alcohols. From Saccharomyces cerevisiae (strain ATCC 204508 / S288c) (Baker's yeast).
   3153..3318    +  terminator     ADH1 terminator: S. cerevisiae ADH1; transcription terminator for the S. cerevisiae alcohol dehydrogenase 1 (ADH1) gene
   3324..3393    +  CDS            lacZα (fragment): LacZα fragment of β-galactosidase; lacZ fragment
   3397..3825    +  rep_origin     f1 ori (sequence partly withheld): f1 bacteriophage origin of replication; arrow indicates direction of (+) strand synthesis
   3853..3904    -  misc_feature   bom (fragment): basis of mobility region from pBR322
   3983..4786    -  CDS            URA3: orotidine-5'-phosphate decarboxylase, required for uracil biosynthesis; S. cerevisiae URA3; yeast auxotrophic marker, counterselectable with 5-fluoroorotic acid (5-FOA)
   4787..5002    -  promoter       URA3 promoter: S. cerevisiae URA3
   5010..5059    -  misc_feature   bom (fragment): basis of mobility region from pBR322
   5161..5196    -  CDS            rop (fragment): Rop protein, which maintains plasmids at low copy number; rop
   5264..6606    +  rep_origin     2μ ori: yeast 2μ plasmid origin of replication
   6633..6737    +  promoter       AmpR promoter: bla
   6738..7598    +  CDS            AmpR: β-lactamase; bla; confers resistance to ampicillin, carbenicillin, and related antibiotics
   7769..8357    +  rep_origin     ori: high-copy-number ColE1/pMB1/pBR322/pUC origin of replication
   8540..8597    +  CDS            lacI (fragment): lac repressor; lacI; The lac repressor binds to the lac operator to inhibit transcription in E. coli. This inhibition can be relieved by adding lactose or isopropyl-β-D-thiogalactopyranoside (IPTG).
   8600..8789    -  terminator     CYC1 terminator: S. cerevisiae CYC1; transcription terminator for CYC1
   8823..502     -  CDS            mEYFP (fragment) (across the origin): enhanced YFP with monomerizing A206K mutation (Zacharias et al., 2002) mammalian codon-optimized
