[The description below was written by a language model from this plasmid's Addgene catalogue record and pLannotate feature annotations shown in this document.]
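Description:
pESC/mCitrine/erg3-mCherry is a yeast episomal dual-expression plasmid built on the pESC/mCitrine backbone. The catalogue lists the vector type as a plant expression/binary vector, but the annotated features are those of an E. coli–S. cerevisiae shuttle vector. A 2μ origin and a URA3 auxotrophic marker with its own promoter provide maintenance and selection in yeast. A ColE1/pUC-type origin and an ampicillin resistance gene serve for propagation in bacteria. An f1 origin is also present, along with short remnants of lacZα, lacI, rop and bom sequences that appear to be backbone leftovers.

The payload is organised around the divergent, galactose-inducible GAL1,10 promoter, which is regulated by Gal4 and drives two transcription units in opposite directions. On the side the record assigns to Gal10, the S. cerevisiae ERG3 coding sequence (a sterol C-5 desaturase of the ergosterol pathway) is followed shortly downstream by mCherry, giving the recorded erg3-mCherry fusion, and is terminated by the ADH1 terminator. The record describes this fusion as an ER-targeting marker protein. On the other side, assigned to Gal1, a yellow fluorescent protein is expressed and terminated by the CYC1 terminator. The annotation tool labels it as an mEYFP fragment, which corresponds to the mCitrine named in the record. The erg3-mCherry insert was introduced by Gibson cloning.

The plasmid co-expresses free mCitrine with a red ER marker for fluorescence co-localisation imaging in yeast. Given the associated work on membrane-bound protein scaffolding, it may serve as an unfused mCitrine reference, though the record does not say so. The sequenced record is 9,039 nt, somewhat shorter than the 9,367 bp catalogue size.
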