Addgene plasmid #117993: pESC/mCitrine/erg3-mCherry
Purpose: Co-expression of mCitrine under the control of the Gal1 promoter and erg3 fused to mCherry (an ER-targeting marker protein) under the control of the Gal10 promoter
Depositing lab: Mathias Pribil. Depositing organization: University of Copenhagen. Publication: Membrane-bound protein scaffolding in diverse hosts using thylakoid protein CURT1A. Behrendorff JBYH, Sandoval-Ibanez OA, Sharma A, Pribil M. ACS Synth Biol. 2019 Mar 18. doi: 10.1021/acssynbio.8b00418. PubMed 30884945.
Backbone
  Vector backbone: pESC/mCitrine (Addgene plasmid 117995)
  Backbone size w/o insert (bp): 7549
  Total vector size (bp): 9367
  Vector type: Plant Expression ; Plant/bacteria binary vector
  Selectable markers: URA3
Growth in bacteria
  Bacterial resistance: Ampicillin, 100 μg/mL
  Growth temperature: 37°C
  Growth strain: DH5alpha
  Copy number: Low Copy
Gene/Insert
  Gene/Insert name: erg3-mCherry
  Species: S. cerevisiae (budding yeast), Synthetic
  Insert size (bp): 1818
  Promoter: Gal10
  Cloning method: Gibson Cloning
  Sequencing primers: 5′ GAAAGTTCCAAAGAGAAGGTTT
Resource information
  A portion of this plasmid was derived from a plasmid made by: The mCitrine coding sequence was originally obtained from the pET mCitrine LIC cloning vector (a gift from Scott Gradia (Addgene plasmid # 29771)).
Terms and licenses: Academic/Nonprofit Terms; Industry Terms: Not Available to Industry
How to cite: pESC/mCitrine/erg3-mCherry was a gift from Mathias Pribil (Addgene plasmid # 117993 ; http://n2t.net/addgene:117993 ; RRID:Addgene_117993)
